>Addgene plasmid #56356 | mPapaya1-PDHA1-N-10 | addgene full sequence | sequence record 226656 | Addgene NGS Result
CGTTACATAACTTACGGTAAATGGCCCGCCTGGCTGACCGCCCAACGACCCCCGCCCATTGACGTCAATA
ATGACGTATGTTCCCATAGTAACGCCAATAGGGACTTTCCATTGACGTCAATGGGTGGAGTATTTACGGT
AAACTGCCCACTTGGCAGTACATCAAGTGTATCATATGCCAAGTACGCCCCCTATTGACGTCAATGACGG
TAAATGGCCCGCCTGGCATTATGCCCAGTACATGACCTTATGGGACTTTCCTACTTGGCAGTACATCTAC
GTATTAGTCATCGCTATTACCATGGTGATGCGGTTTTGGCAGTACATCAATGGGCGTGGATAGCGGTTTG
ACTCACGGGGATTTCCAAGTCTCCACCCCATTGACGTCAATGGGAGTTTGTTTTGGCACCAAAATCAACG
GGACTTTCCAAAATGTCGTAACAACTCCGCCCCATTGACGCAAATGGGCGGTAGGCGTGTACGGTGGGAG
GTCTATATAAGCAGAGCTGGTTTAGTGAACCGTCAGATCCGCTAGCACCGCCACCATGAGGAAGATGCTC
GCCGCCGTCTCCCGCGTGCTGTCTGGCGCTTCTCAGAAGCCGGCAAGCAGAGTGCTGGTAGCATCCCGTA
ATTTTGCAAATGATGCTACATTTGAAATTAAGAAATGTGACCTTCACCGGCTGGAAGAAGGCCCTCCTGT
CACAACAGTGCTCACCAGGGAGGATGGGCTCAAATACTACAGGATGATGCAGACTGTACGCCGAATGGAG
TTGAAAGCAGATCAGCTGTATAAACAGAAAATTATTCGTGGTTTCTGTCACTTGTGTGATGGTCAGGAAG
CTTGCTGTGTGGGCCTGGAGGCCGGCATCAACCCCACAGACCATCTCATCACAGCCTACCGGGCTCACGG
CTTTACTTTCACCCGGGGCCTTTCCGTCCGAGAAATTCTCGCAGAGCTTACAGGACGAAAAGGAGGTTGT
GCTAAAGGGAAAGGAGGATCGATGCACATGTATGCCAAGAACTTCTACGGGGGCAATGGCATCGTGGGAG
CGCAGGTGCCCCTGGGCGCTGGGATTGCTCTAGCCTGTAAGTATAATGGAAAAGATGAGGTCTGCCTGAC
TTTATATGGCGATGGTGCTGCTAACCAGGGCCAGATATTCGAAGCTTACAACATGGCAGCTTTGTGGAAA
TTACCTTGTATTTTCATCTGTGAGAATAATCGCTATGGAATGGGAACGTCTGTTGAGAGAGCGGCAGCCA
GCACTGATTACTACAAGAGAGGCGATTTCATTCCTGGGCTGAGAGTGGATGGAATGGATATCCTGTGCGT
CCGAGAGGCAACAAGGTTTGCTGCTGCCTATTGTAGATCTGGGAAGGGGCCCATCCTGATGGAGCTGCAG
ACTTACCGTTACCACGGACACAGTATGAGTGACCCTGGAGTCAGTTACCGTACACGAGAAGAAATTCAGG
AAGTAAGAAGTAAGAGTGACCCTATTATGCTTCTCAAGGACAGGATGGTGAACAGCAATCTTGCCAGTGT
GGAAGAACTAAAGGAAATTGATGTGGAAGTGAGGAAGGAGATTGAGGATGCTGCCCAGTTTGCCACGGCC
GATCCTGAGCCACCTTTGGAAGAGCTGGGCTACCACATCTACTCCAGCGACCCACCTTTTGAAGTTCGTG
GTGCCAATCAGTGGATCAAGTTTAAGTCAGTCAGTAGCTCCGGAGGGGATCCACCGGTCGCCACCATGGT
GAGCAAGGGCGAGGGGCAATCGAAGCATGGACTAAAGGAGGAGATGACGGTGAAGTACCACATGGAAGGT
TGCGTTAATGGTCACAAATTTGTCATTACTGGAGAGGGCATTGGAAACCCTTTTAAGGGTAAGCAAACCG
CAAATTTGTGTGTGATAGAAGGAGGCCCGCTGCCGTTCTCGGAGGACATTTTAAGTCCGGGTTTTAAATA
TGGTGACCGGATTTTCACAGAGTACCCACAGGATATTGTAGATTACTTCAAGAACTCATGTCCAGCGGGC
TATACGTGGGAAAGGAGCTACCTCTTTGAGGACGGAGCGGTCTGTCGATGCAACGTGGACATAACAGTCT
CTGAAAAGGAGAACTGCATCTATCACAAAAGTATCTTCAGAGGGGTGAATTTTCCCGCCGACGGCCCCGT
AATGAAGAAAATGACCACTAATTGGGAAGCTAGTACCGAGAAAATTGTGCCTGTTCCAAAGCAAGGGATA
TTAAAGGGAAAGGTCAAAATGTGCCTGTTGCTGAAGGATGGCGGTCGTTATCATTGCCAGTTTGATACGG
TATATAAAGCTAAATCAGTGCCCTCCAAGATGCCAGAATGGCATTTTATACAGCATAAGCTCCTTAGGGA
GGACCGCTCTGATGCTAAAAACCAGAAATGGCAATTAACAGAACATGCAATCGCAGGCATGGACGAGCTG
TACAAGTAAGCGGCCGCGACTCTAGATCATAATCAGCCATACCACATTTGTAGAGGTTTTACTTGCTTTA
AAAAACCTCCCACACCTCCCCCTGAACCTGAAACATAAAATGAATGCAATTGTTGTTGTTAACTTGTTTA
TTGCAGCTTATAATGGTTACAAATAAAGCAATAGCATCACAAATTTCACAAATAAAGCATTTTTTTCACT
GCATTCTAGTTGTGGTTTGTCCAAACTCATCAATGTATCTTAAGGCGTAAATTGTAAGCGTTAATATTTT
GTTAAAATTCGCGTTAAATTTTTGTTAAATCAGCTCATTTTTTAACCAATAGGCCGAAATCGGCAAAATC
CCTTATAAATCAAAAGAATAGACCGAGATAGGGT
[37 nt withheld, positions 2835-2871]
AAAGAACGTGGACTCCAACGTCAAAGG
[49 nt withheld, positions 2899-2947]
T
[91 nt withheld, positions 2949-3039]
G
[124 nt withheld, positions 3041-3164]
CAGGTGGCACTTTTCGGGGAAATGTGCGCGGAACCCCTATTTGTTTATTTTTCTAAATACATTCAAATAT
GTATCCGCTCATGAGACAATAACCCTGATAAATGCTTCAATAATATTGAAAAAGGAAGAGTCCTGAGGCG
GAAAGAACCAGCTGTGGAATGTGTGTCAGTTAGGGTGTGGAAAGTCCCCAGGCTCCCCAGCAGGCAGAAG
TATGCAAAGCATGCATCTCAATTAGTCAGCAACCAGGTGTGGAAAGTCCCCAGGCTCCCCAGCAGGCAGA
AGTATGCAAAGCATGCATCTCAATTAGTCAGCAACCATAGTCCCGCCCCTAACTCCGCCCATCCCGCCCC
TAACTCCGCCCAGTTCCGCCCATTCTCCGCCCCATGGCTGACTAATTTTTTTTATTTATGCAGAGGCCGA
GGCCGCCTCGGCCTCTGAGCTATTCCAGAAGTAGTGAGGAGGCTTTTTTGGAGGCCTAGGCTTTTGCAAA
GATCGATCAAGAGACAGGATGAGGATCGTTTCGCATGATTGAACAAGATGGATTGCACGCAGGTTCTCCG
GCCGCTTGGGTGGAGAGGCTATTCGGCTATGACTGGGCACAACAGACAATCGGCTGCTCTGATGCCGCCG
TGTTCCGGCTGTCAGCGCAGGGGCGCCCGGTTCTTTTTGTCAAGACCGACCTGTCCGGTGCCCTGAATGA
ACTGCAAGACGAGGCAGCGCGGCTATCGTGGCTGGCCACGACGGGCGTTCCTTGCGCAGCTGTGCTCGAC
GTTGTCACTGAAGCGGGAAGGGACTGGCTGCTATTGGGCGAAGTGCCGGGGCAGGATCTCCTGTCATCTC
ACCTTGCTCCTGCCGAGAAAGTATCCATCATGGCTGATGCAATGCGGCGGCTGCATACGCTTGATCCGGC
TACCTGCCCATTCGACCACCAAGCGAAACATCGCATCGAGCGAGCACGTACTCGGATGGAAGCCGGTCTT
GTCGATCAGGATGATCTGGACGAAGAGCATCAGGGGCTCGCGCCAGCCGAACTGTTCGCCAGGCTCAAGG
CGAGCATGCCCGACGGCGAGGATCTCGTCGTGACCCATGGCGATGCCTGCTTGCCGAATATCATGGTGGA
AAATGGCCGCTTTTCTGGATTCATCGACTGTGGCCGGCTGGGTGTGGCGGACCGCTATCAGGACATAGCG
TTGGCTACCCGTGATATTGCTGAAGAGCTTGGCGGCGAATGGGCTGACCGCTTCCTCGTGCTTTACGGTA
TCGCCGCTCCCGATTCGCAGCGCATCGCCTTCTATCGCCTTCTTGACGAGTTCTTCTGAGCGGGACTCTG
GGGTTCGAAATGACCGACCAAGCGACGCCCAACCTGCCATCACGAGATTTCGATTCCACCGCCGCCTTCT
ATGAAAGGTTGGGCTTCGGAATCGTTTTCCGGGACGCCGGCTGGATGATCCTCCAGCGCGGGGATCTCAT
GCTGGAGTTCTTCGCCCACCCTAGGGGGAGGCTAACTGAAACACGGAAGGAGACAATACCGGAAGGAACC
CGCGCTATGACGGCAATAAAAAGACAGAATAAAACGCACGGTGTTGGGTCGTTTGTTCATAAACGCGGGG
TTCGGTCCCAGGGCTGGCACTCTGTCGATACCCCACCGAGACCCCATTGGGGCCAATACGCCCGCGTTTC
TTCCTTTTCCCCACCCCACCCCCCAAGTTCGGGTGAAGGCCCAGGGCTCGCAGCCAACGTCGGGGCGGCA
GGCCCTGCCATAGCCTCAGGTTACTCATATATACTTTAGATTGATTTAAAACTTCATTTTTAATTTAAAA
GGATCTAGGTGAAGATCCTTTTTGATAATCTCATGACCAAAATCCCTTAACGTGAGTTTTCGTTCCACTG
AGCGTCAGACCCCGTAGAAAAGATCAAAGGATCTTCTTGAGATCCTTTTTTTCTGCGCGTAATCTGCTGC
TTGCAAACAAAAAAACCACCGCTACCAGCGGTGGTTTGTTTGCCGGATCAAGAGCTACCAACTCTTTTTC
CGAAGGTAACTGGCTTCAGCAGAGCGCAGATACCAAATACTGTTCTTCTAGTGTAGCCGTAGTTAGGCCA
CCACTTCAAGAACTCTGTAGCACCGCCTACATACCTCGCTCTGCTAATCCTGTTACCAGTGGCTGCTGCC
AGTGGCGATAAGTCGTGTCTTACCGGGTTGGACTCAAGACGATAGTTACCGGATAAGGCGCAGCGGTCGG
GCTGAACGGGGGGTTCGTGCACACAGCCCAGCTTGGAGCGAACGACCTACACCGAACTGAGATACCTACA
GCGTGAGCTATGAGAAAGCGCCACGCTTCCCGAAGGGAGAAAGGCGGACAGGTATCCGGTAAGCGGCAGG
GTCGGAACAGGAGAGCGCACGAGGGAGCTTCCAGGGGGAAACGCCTGGTATCTTTATAGTCCTGTCGGGT
TTCGCCACCTCTGACTTGAGCGTCGATTTTTGTGATGCTCGTCAGGGGGGCGGAGCCTATGGAAAAACGC
CAGCAACGCGGCCTTTTTACGGTTCCTGGCCTTTTGCTGGCCTTTTGCTCACATGTTCTTTCCTGCGTTA
TCCCCTGATTCTGTGGATAACCGTATTACCGCCATGCATTAGTTATTAATAGTAATCAATTACGGGGTCA
TTAGTTCATAGCCCATATATGGAGTTCCG
Features (pLannotate 1.2.2; 15 found; start..end, strand, type, name):
      1..304     +  enhancer       CMV enhancer: human cytomegalovirus immediate early enhancer
    305..508     +  promoter       CMV promoter: human cytomegalovirus (CMV) immediate early promoter
    546..1715    +  CDS            PDHA1: ODPA_HUMAN - Also known as PHE1A. Experimental evidence at protein level: Swiss-Prot protein existence level 1. The pyruvate dehydrogenase complex catalyzes the overall conversion of pyruvate to acetyl-CoA and CO(2), and thereby links the glycolytic pathway to the tricarboxylic cycle. From Homo sapiens (Human).
   1746..2459    +  CDS            mPapaya1: monomeric yellow fluorescent protein derived from the Zoanthus fluorescent protein zFP538 mammalian codon-optimized
   2475..2558    +  CDS            large T antigen (fragment): large T antigen from SV40 (simian virus 40)
   2581..2702    +  polyA_signal   SV40 poly(A) signal: SV40 polyadenylation signal
   2736..3164    -  rep_origin     f1 ori (sequence partly withheld): f1 bacteriophage origin of replication; arrow indicates direction of (+) strand synthesis
   3191..3295    +  promoter       AmpR promoter: bla
   3297..3654    +  promoter       SV40 promoter: SV40 enhancer and early promoter
   3689..4483    +  CDS            NeoR/KanR: aminoglycoside phosphotransferase from Tn5; aph(3')-II (or nptII); confers resistance to neomycin, kanamycin, and G418 (Geneticin®)
   4504..4656    +  CDS            ble (fragment): BLE_KLEPN - Experimental evidence at protein level: Swiss-Prot protein existence level 1. Binding protein with a strong affinity to the bleomycin family of antibiotics. Binds to CL990; an antimitotic-antibiotic compound. From Klebsiella pneumoniae.
   4715..4762    +  polyA_signal   HSV TK poly(A) signal: herpes simplex virus thymidine kinase polyadenylation signal (Cole and Stacy, 1985)
   4853..4869    -  polyA_signal   bGH poly(A) signal (fragment): bovine growth hormone polyadenylation signal
   5091..5679    +  rep_origin     ori: high-copy-number ColE1/pMB1/pBR322/pUC origin of replication
   5794..5853    +  enhancer       CMV enhancer (fragment): human cytomegalovirus immediate early enhancer
