[The description below was written by a language model from this plasmid's Addgene catalogue record and pLannotate feature annotations shown in this document.]
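Description:
mPapaya1-PDHA1-N-10 is a mammalian expression plasmid built on the mPapaya1-N1 backbone, an N1-style fluorescent protein fusion vector. It encodes human PDHA1, the E1 alpha subunit of the pyruvate dehydrogenase complex, fused at its C terminus to the yellow fluorescent protein mPapaya1. The sequenced record is 5,853 nt. In bacteria the plasmid is maintained at high copy from a ColE1/pUC-type origin and selected with kanamycin. An f1 origin is also present, which can support single-stranded DNA production. A single NeoR/KanR (Tn5 aminoglycoside phosphotransferase) gene provides both selections. It sits behind tandem bacterial (bla-type) and SV40 early promoters and ends with an HSV TK polyadenylation signal, so it confers kanamycin resistance in E. coli and G418 resistance in transfected mammalian cells. The short annotated fragments of ble, SV40 large T antigen and the bGH poly(A) signal appear to be backbone remnants or partial matches rather than functional parts.

The expression cassette uses the human cytomegalovirus immediate early enhancer and promoter to drive the PDHA1 coding sequence. A short linker follows, which the "N-10" in the name suggests is about ten residues, then the mammalian codon-optimized mPapaya1 coding sequence and an SV40 poly(A) signal. mPapaya1 is a monomeric yellow fluorescent protein engineered from the Zoanthus protein zFP538, and the depositor lists excitation and emission peaks at 530 and 541 nm. Placing the tag at the C terminus leaves the N terminus of PDHA1 free, which is where mitochondrial import signals normally lie. The record does not state a specific use, but the design suits live-cell fluorescence imaging, with the fusion serving as a mitochondrial marker and a test of how mPapaya1 performs as a fusion tag.
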