Addgene plasmid #56356: mPapaya1-PDHA1-N-10
Depositing lab: Michael Davidson. Publication: An engineered monomeric Zoanthus sp. yellow fluorescent protein. Hoi H, Howe ES, Ding Y, Zhang W, Baird MA, Sell BR, Allen JR, Davidson MW, Campbell RE. Chem Biol. 2013 Oct 24;20(10):1296-304. doi: 10.1016/j.chembiol.2013.08.008. Epub 2013 Oct 3. PubMed 24094838.
Backbone
  Vector backbone: mPapaya1-N1
  Backbone size w/o insert (bp): 4750
  Vector type: Mammalian Expression
  Selectable markers: Neomycin (select with G418)
Growth in bacteria
  Bacterial resistance: Kanamycin, 50 μg/mL
  Growth temperature: 37°C
  Growth strain: DH5alpha
  Copy number: High Copy
Gene/Insert
  Gene/Insert name: PDHA1 (alt name: NM_000284)
  Species: H. sapiens (human)
  Entrez Gene: PDHA1 (a.k.a. E1alpha, PDHA, PDHAD, PDHCE1A, PHE1A)
  Promoter: CMV
  Tag / fusion protein: mPapaya1 (C terminal on backbone)
Terms and licenses: Academic/Nonprofit Terms; Industry Terms: Not Available to Industry
Depositor comments: . Excitation = 530; Emission = 541
How to cite: mPapaya1-PDHA1-N-10 was a gift from Michael Davidson (Addgene plasmid # 56356 ; http://n2t.net/addgene:56356 ; RRID:Addgene_56356)
