>Addgene plasmid #56356 | mPapaya1-PDHA1-N-10 | depositor partial sequence | sequence record 87255 | insert sequence
GTCAGATCCGCTAGCACCGCCACCATGAGGAAGATGCTCGCCGCCGTCTCCCGCGTGCTGTCTGGCGCTT
CTCAGAAGCCGGCAAGCAGAGTGCTGGTAGCATCCCGTAATTTTGCAAATGATGCTACATTTGAAATTAA
GAAATGTGACCTTCACCGGCTGGAAGAAGGCCCTCCTGTCACAACAGTGCTCACCAGGGAGGATGGGCTC
AAATACTACAGGATGATGCAGACTGTACGCCGAATGGAGTTGAAAGCAGATCAGCTGTATAAACAGAAAA
TTATTCGTGGTTTCTGTCACTTGTGTGATGGTCAGGAAGCTTGCTGTGTGGGCCTGGAGGCCGGCATCAA
CCCCACAGACCATCTCATCACAGCCTACCGGGCTCACGGCTTTACTTTCACCCGGGGCCTTTCCGTCCGA
GAAATTCTCGCAGAGCTTACAGGACGAAAAGGAGGTTGTGCTAAAGGGAAAGGAGGATCGATGCACATGT
ATGCCAAGAACTTCTACGGGGGCAATGGCATCGTGGGAGCGCAGGTGCCCCTGGGCGCTGGGATTGCTCT
AGCCTGTAAGTATAATGGAAAAGATGAGGTCTGCCTGACTTTATATGGCGATGGTGCTGCTAACCAGGGC
CAGATATTCGAAGCTTACAACATGGCAGCTTTGTGGAAATTACCTTGTATTTTCATCTGTGAGAATAATC
GCTATGGAATGGGAACGTCTGTTGAGAGAGCGGCAGCCAGCACTGATTACTACAAGAGAGGCGATTTCAT
TCCTGGGCTGAGAGTGGATGGAATGGATATCCTGTGCGTCCGAGAGGCAACAAGGTTTGCTGCTGCCTAT
TGTAGATCTGGGAAGGGGCCCATCCTGATGGAGCTGCAGACTTACCGTTACCACGGACACAGTATGAGTG
ACCCTGGAGTCAGTTACCGTACACGAGAAGAAATTCAGGAAGTAAGAAGTAAGAGTGACCCTATTATGCT
TCTCAAGGACAGGATGGTGAACAGCAATCTTGCCAGTGTGGAAGAACTAAAGGAAATTGATGTGGAAGTG
AGGAAGGAGATTGAGGATGCTGCCCAGTTTGCCACGGCCGATCCTGAGCCACCTTTGGAAGAGCTGGGCT
ACCACATCTACTCCAGCGACCCACCTTTTGAAGTTCGTGGTGCCAATCAGTGGATCAAGTTTAAGTCAGT
CAGTAGCTCCGGAGGGGATCCACCGGTCGCCACCATGGTGAGCAAGGGCGAGGGGCAATCGAAGCATGGA
CTAAAGGAGGAGATGACGGTGAAGTACCACATGGAAGGTTGCGTTAATGGTCACAAATTTGTCATTACTG
GAGAGGGCATTGGAAACCCTTTTAAGGGTAAGCAAACCGCAAATTTGTGTGTGATAGAAGGAGGCCCGCT
GCCGTTCTCGGAGGACATTTTAAGTCCGGGTTTTAAATATGGTGACCGGATTTTCACAGAGTACCCACAG
GATATTGTAGATTACTTCAAGAACTCATGTCCAGCGGGCTATACGTGGGAAAGGAGCTACCTCTTTGAGG
ACGGAGCGGTCTGTCGATGCAACGTGGACATAACAGTCTCTGAAAAGGAGAACTGCATCTATCACAAAAG
TATCTTCAGAGGGGTGAATTTTCCCGCCGACGGCCCCGTAATGAAGAAAATGACCACTAATTGGGAAGCT
AGTACCGAGAAAATTGTGCCTGTTCCAAAGCAAGGGATATTAAAGGGAAAGGTCAAAATGTGCCTGTTGC
TGAAGGATGGCGGTCGTTATCATTGCCAGTTTGATACGGTATATAAAGCTAAATCAGTGCCCTCCAAGAT
GCCAGAATGGCATTTTATACAGCATAAGCTCCTTAGGGAGGACCGCTCTGATGCTAAAAACCAGAAATGG
CAATTAACAGAACATGCAATCGCAGGCATGGACGAGCTGTACAAGTAAGCGGCCGCGACTCTAGATCAT
